>Addgene plasmid #76711 | MAK gRNA (BRDN0001145227) | addgene full sequence | sequence record 186356 | Addgene Assembled Sequence
CCCGGGTGCAAAGATGGATAAAGTTTTAAACAGAGAGGAATCTTTGCAGCTAATGGACCTTCTAGGTCTT
GAAAGGAGTGGGAATTGGCTCCGGTGCCCGTCAGTGGGCAGAGCGCACATCGCCCACAGTCCCCGAGAAG
TTGGGGGGAGGGGTCGGCAATTGATCCGGTGCCTAGAGAAGGTGGCGCGGGGTAAACTGGGAAAGTGATG
TCGTGTACTGGCTCCGCCTTTTTCCCGAGGGTGGGGGAGAACCGTATATAAGTGCAGTAGTCGCCGTGAA
CGTTCTTTTTCGCAACGGGTTTGCCGCCAGAACACAGGTAAGTGCCGTGTGTGGTTCCCGCGGGCCTGGC
CTCTTTACGGGTTATGGCCCTTGCGTGCCTTGAATTACTTCCACCTGGCTGCAGTACGTGATTCTTGATC
CCGAGCTTCGGGTTGGAAGTGGGTGGGAGAGTTCGAGGCCTTGCGCTTAAGGAGCCCCTTCGCCTCGTGC
TTGAGTTGAGGCCTGGCCTGGGCGCTGGGGCCGCCGCGTGCGAATCTGGTGGCACCTTCGCGCCTGTCTC
GCTGCTTTCGATAAGTCTCTAGCCATTTAAAATTTTTGATGACCTGCTGCGACGCTTTTTTTCTGGCAAG
ATAGTCTTGTAAATGCGGGCCAAGATCTGCACACTGGTATTTCGGTTTTTGGGGCCGCGGGCGGCGACGG
GGCCCGTGCGTCCCAGCGCACATGTTCGGCGAGGCGGGGCCTGCGAGCGCGGCCACCGAGAATCGGACGG
GGGTAGTCTCAAGCTGGCCGGCCTGCTCTGGTGCCTGGCCTCGCGCCGCCGTGTATCGCCCCGCCCTGGG
CGGCAAGGCTGGCCCGGTCGGCACCAGTTGCGTGAGCGGAAAGATGGCCGCTTCCCGGCCCTGCTGCAGG
GAGCTCAAAATGGAGGACGCGGCGCTCGGGAGAGCGGGCGGGTGAGTCACCCACACAAAGGAAAAGGGCC
TTTCCGTCCTCAGCCGTCGCTTCATGTGACTCCACGGAGTACCGGGCGCCGTCCAGGCACCTCGATTAGT
TCTCGAGCTTTTGGAGTACGTCGTCTTTAGGTTGGGGGGAGGGGTTTTATGCGATGGAGTTTCCCCACAC
TGAGTGGGTGGAGACTGAAGTTAGGCCAGCTTGGCACTTGATGTAATTCTCCTTGGAATTTGCCCTTTTT
GAGTTTGGATCTTGGTTCATTCTCAAGCCTCAGACAGTGGTTCAAAGTTTTTTTCTTCCATTTCAGGTGT
CGTGACGTACGGCCACCATGACCGAGTACAAGCCCACGGTGCGCCTCGCCACCCGCGACGACGTCCCCAG
GGCCGTACGCACCCTCGCCGCCGCGTTCGCCGACTACCCCGCCACGCGCCACACCGTCGATCCGGACCGC
CACATCGAGCGGGTCACCGAGCTGCAAGAACTCTTCCTCACGCGCGTCGGGCTCGACATCGGCAAGGTGT
GGGTCGCGGACGACGGCGCCGCCGTGGCGGTCTGGACCACGCCGGAGAGCGTCGAAGCGGGGGCGGTGTT
CGCCGAGATCGGCCCGCGCATGGCCGAGTTGAGCGGTTCCCGGCTGGCCGCGCAGCAACAGATGGAAGGC
CTCCTGGCGCCGCACCGGCCCAAGGAGCCCGCGTGGTTCCTGGCCACCGTCGGAGTCTCGCCCGACCACC
AGGGCAAGGGTCTGGGCAGCGCCGTCGTGCTCCCCGGAGTGGAGGCGGCCGAGCGCGCCGGGGTGCCCGC
CTTCCTGGAGACCTCCGCGCCCCGCAACCTCCCCTTCTACGAGCGGCTCGGCTTCACCGTCACCGCCGAC
GTCGAGGTGCCCGAAGGACCGCGCACCTGGTGCATGACCCGCAAGCCCGGTGCCTGAACGCGTTAAGTCG
ACAATCAACCTCTGGATTACAAAATTTGTGAAAGATTGACTGGTATTCTTAACTATGTTGCTCCTTTTAC
GCTATGTGGATACGCTGCTTTAATGCCTTTGTATCATGCTATTGCTTCCCGTATGGCTTTCATTTTCTCC
TCCTTGTATAAATCCTGGTTGCTGTCTCTTTATGAGGAGTTGTGGCCCGTTGTCAGGCAACGTGGCGTGG
TGTGCACTGTGTTTGCTGACGCAACCCCCACTGGTTGGGGCATTGCCACCACCTGTCAGCTCCTTTCCGG
GACTTTCGCTTTCCCCCTCCCTATTGCCACGGCGGAACTCATCGCCGCCTGCCTTGCCCGCTGCTGGACA
GGGGCTCGGCTGTTGGGCACTGACAATTCCGTGGTGTTGTCGGGGAAATCATCGTCCTTTCCTTGGCTGC
TCGCCTGTGTTGCCACCTGGATTCTGCGCGGGACGTCCTTCTGCTACGTCCCTTCGGCCCTCAATCCAGC
GGACCTTCCTTCCCGCGGCCTGCTGCCGGCTCTGCGGCCTCTTCCGCGTCTTCGCCTTCGCCCTCAGACG
AGTCGGATCTCCCTTTGGGCCGCCTCCCCGCGTCGACTTTAAGACCAATGACTTACAAGGCAGCTGTAGA
TCTTAGCCACTTTTTAAAAGAAAAGGGGGGACTGGAAGGGCTAATTCACTCCCAACGAAGACAAGATCTG
CTTTTTGCTTGTACTGGGTCTCTCTGGTTAGACCAGATCTGAGCCTGGGAGCTCTCTGGCTAACTAGGGA
ACCCACTGCTTAAGCCTCAATAAAGCTTGCCTTGAGTGCTTCAAGTAGTGTGTGCCCGTCTGTTGTGTGA
CTCTGGTAACTAGAGATCCCTCAGACCCTTTTAGTCAGTGTGGAAAATCTCTAGCAGTACGTATAGTAGT
TCATGTCATCTTATTATTCAGTATTTATAACTTGCAAAGAAATGAATATCAGAGAGTGAGAGGAACTTGT
TTATTGCAGCTTATAATGGTTACAAATAAAGCAATAGCATCACAAATTTCACAAATAAAGCATTTTTTTC
ACTGCATTCTAGTTGTGGTTTGTCCAAACTCATCAATGTATCTTATCATGTCTGGCTCTAGCTATCCCGC
CCCTAACTCCGCCCATCCCGCCCCTAACTCCGCCCAGTTCCGCCCATTCTCCGCCCCATGGCTGACTAAT
TTTTTTTATTTATGCAGAGGCCGAGGCCGCCTCGGCCTCTGAGCTATTCCAGAAGTAGTGAGGAGGCTTT
TTTGGAGGCCTAGGGACGTACCCAATTCGCCCTATAGTGAGTCGTATTACGCGCGCTCACTGGCCGTCGT
TTTACAACGTCGTGACTGGGAAAACCCTGGCGTTACCCAACTTAATCGCCTTGCAGCACATCCCCCTTTC
GCCAGCTGGCGTAATAGCGAAGAGGCCCGCACCGATCGCCCTTCCCAACAGTTGCGCAGCCTGAATGGCG
AATGGG
[124 nt withheld, positions 3367-3490]
C
[91 nt withheld, positions 3492-3582]
A
[49 nt withheld, positions 3584-3632]
CCTTTGACGTTGGAGTCCACGTTCTTT
[37 nt withheld, positions 3660-3696]
ACCCTATCTCGGTCTATTCTTTTGATTTATAAGGGATTTTGCCGATTTCGGCCTATTGGTTAAAAAATGA
GCTGATTTAACAAAAATTTAACGCGAATTTTAACAAAATATTAACGCTTACAATTTAGGTGGCACTTTTC
GGGGAAATGTGCGCGGAACCCCTATTTGTTTATTTTTCTAAATACATTCAAATATGTATCCGCTCATGAG
ACAATAACCCTGATAAATGCTTCAATAATATTGAAAAAGGAAGAGTATGAGTATTCAACATTTCCGTGTC
GCCCTTATTCCCTTTTTTGCGGCATTTTGCCTTCCTGTTTTTGCTCACCCAGAAACGCTGGTGAAAGTAA
AAGATGCTGAAGATCAGTTGGGTGCACGAGTGGGTTACATCGAACTGGATCTCAACAGCGGTAAGATCCT
TGAGAGTTTTCGCCCCGAAGAACGTTTTCCAATGATGAGCACTTTTAAAGTTCTGCTATGTGGCGCGGTA
TTATCCCGTATTGACGCCGGGCAAGAGCAACTCGGTCGCCGCATACACTATTCTCAGAATGACTTGGTTG
AGTACTCACCAGTCACAGAAAAGCATCTTACGGATGGCATGACAGTAAGAGAATTATGCAGTGCTGCCAT
AACCATGAGTGATAACACTGCGGCCAACTTACTTCTGACAACGATCGGAGGACCGAAGGAGCTAACCGCT
TTTTTGCACAACATGGGGGATCATGTAACTCGCCTTGATCGTTGGGAACCGGAGCTGAATGAAGCCATAC
CAAACGACGAGCGTGACACCACGATGCCTGTAGCAATGGCAACAACGTTGCGCAAACTATTAACTGGCGA
ACTACTTACTCTAGCTTCCCGGCAACAATTAATAGACTGGATGGAGGCGGATAAAGTTGCAGGACCACTT
CTGCGCTCGGCCCTTCCGGCTGGCTGGTTTATTGCTGATAAATCTGGAGCCGGTGAGCGTGGGTCTCGCG
GTATCATTGCAGCACTGGGGCCAGATGGTAAGCCCTCCCGTATCGTAGTTATCTACACGACGGGGAGTCA
GGCAACTATGGATGAACGAAATAGACAGATCGCTGAGATAGGTGCCTCACTGATTAAGCATTGGTAACTG
TCAGACCAAGTTTACTCATATATACTTTAGATTGATTTAAAACTTCATTTTTAATTTAAAAGGATCTAGG
TGAAGATCCTTTTTGATAATCTCATGACCAAAATCCCTTAACGTGAGTTTTCGTTCCACTGAGCGTCAGA
CCCCGTAGAAAAGATCAAAGGATCTTCTTGAGATCCTTTTTTTCTGCGCGTAATCTGCTGCTTGCAAACA
AAAAAACCACCGCTACCAGCGGTGGTTTGTTTGCCGGATCAAGAGCTACCAACTCTTTTTCCGAAGGTAA
CTGGCTTCAGCAGAGCGCAGATACCAAATACTGTTCTTCTAGTGTAGCCGTAGTTAGGCCACCACTTCAA
GAACTCTGTAGCACCGCCTACATACCTCGCTCTGCTAATCCTGTTACCAGTGGCTGCTGCCAGTGGCGAT
AAGTCGTGTCTTACCGGGTTGGACTCAAGACGATAGTTACCGGATAAGGCGCAGCGGTCGGGCTGAACGG
GGGGTTCGTGCACACAGCCCAGCTTGGAGCGAACGACCTACACCGAACTGAGATACCTACAGCGTGAGCT
ATGAGAAAGCGCCACGCTTCCCGAAGGGAGAAAGGCGGACAGGTATCCGGTAAGCGGCAGGGTCGGAACA
GGAGAGCGCACGAGGGAGCTTCCAGGGGGAAACGCCTGGTATCTTTATAGTCCTGTCGGGTTTCGCCACC
TCTGACTTGAGCGTCGATTTTTGTGATGCTCGTCAGGGGGGCGGAGCCTATGGAAAAACGCCAGCAACGC
GGCCTTTTTACGGTTCCTGGCCTTTTGCTGGCCTTTTGCTCACATGTTCTTTCCTGCGTTATCCCCTGAT
TCTGTGGATAACCGTATTACCGCCTTTGAGTGAGCTGATACCGCTCGCCGCAGCCGAACGACCGAGCGCA
GCGAGTCAGTGAGCGAGGAAGCGGAAGAGCGCCCAATACGCAAACCGCCTCTCCCCGCGCGTTGGCCGAT
TCATTAATGCAGCTGGCACGACAGGTTTCCCGACTGGAAAGCGGGCAGTGAGCGCAACGCAATTAATGTG
AGTTAGCTCACTCATTAGGCACCCCAGGCTTTACACTTTATGCTTCCGGCTCGTATGTTGTGTGGAATTG
TGAGCGGATAACAATTTCACACAGGAAACAGCTATGACCATGATTACGCCAAGCGCGCAATTAACCCTCA
CTAAAGGGAACAAAAGCTGGAGCTGCAAGCTTAATGTAGTCTTATGCAATACTCTTGTAGTCTTGCAACA
TGGTAACGATGAGTTAGCAACATGCCTTACAAGGAGAGAAAAAGCACCGTGCATGCCGATTGGTGGAAGT
AAGGTGGTACGATCGTGCCTTATTAGGAAGGCAACAGACGGGTCTGACATGGATTGGACGAACCACTGAA
TTGCCGCATTGCAGAGATATTGTATTTAAGTGCCTAGCTCGATACATAAACGGGTCTCTCTGGTTAGACC
AGATCTGAGCCTGGGAGCTCTCTGGCTAACTAGGGAACCCACTGCTTAAGCCTCAATAAAGCTTGCCTTG
AGTGCTTCAAGTAGTGTGTGCCCGTCTGTTGTGTGACTCTGGTAACTAGAGATCCCTCAGACCCTTTTAG
TCAGTGTGGAAAATCTCTAGCAGTGGCGCCCGAACAGGGACTTGAAAGCGAAAGGGAAACCAGAGGAGCT
CTCTCGACGCAGGACTCGGCTTGCTGAAGCGCGCACGGCAAGAGGCGAGGGGCGGCGACTGGTGAGTACG
CCAAAAATTTTGACTAGCGGAGGCTAGAAGGAGAGAGATGGGTGCGAGAGCGTCAGTATTAAGCGGGGGA
GAATTAGATCGCGATGGGAAAAAATTCGGTTAAGGCCAGGGGGAAAGAAAAAATATAAATTAAAACATAT
AGTATGGGCAAGCAGGGAGCTAGAACGATTCGCAGTTAATCCTGGCCTGTTAGAAACATCAGAAGGCTGT
AGACAAATACTGGGACAGCTACAACCATCCCTTCAGACAGGATCAGAAGAACTTAGATCATTATATAATA
CAGTAGCAACCCTCTATTGTGTGCATCAAAGGATAGAGATAAAAGACACCAAGGAAGCTTTAGACAAGAT
AGAGGAAGAGCAAAACAAAAGTAAGACCACCGCACAGCAAGCGGCCGCTGATCTTCAGACCTGGAGGAGG
AGATATGAGGGACAATTGGAGAAGTGAATTATATAAATATAAAGTAGTAAAAATTGAACCATTAGGAGTA
GCACCCACCAAGGCAAAGAGAAGAGTGGTGCAGAGAGAAAAAAGAGCAGTGGGAATAGGAGCTTTGTTCC
TTGGGTTCTTGGGAGCAGCAGGAAGCACTATGGGCGCAGCGTCAATGACGCTGACGGTACAGGCCAGACA
ATTATTGTCTGGTATAGTGCAGCAGCAGAACAATTTGCTGAGGGCTATTGAGGCGCAACAGCATCTGTTG
CAACTCACAGTCTGGGGCATCAAGCAGCTCCAGGCAAGAATCCTGGCTGTGGAAAGATACCTAAAGGATC
AACAGCTCCTGGGGATTTGGGGTTGCTCTGGAAAACTCATTTGCACCACTGCTGTGCCTTGGAATGCTAG
TTGGAGTAATAAATCTCTGGAACAGATTTGGAATCACACGACCTGGATGGAGTGGGACAGAGAAATTAAC
AATTACACAAGCTTAATACACTCCTTAATTGAAGAATCGCAAAACCAGCAAGAAAAGAATGAACAAGAAT
TATTGGAATTAGATAAATGGGCAAGTTTGTGGAATTGGTTTAACATAACAAATTGGCTGTGGTATATAAA
ATTATTCATAATGATAGTAGGAGGCTTGGTAGGTTTAAGAATAGTTTTTGCTGTACTTTCTATAGTGAAT
AGAGTTAGGCAGGGATATTCACCATTATCGTTTCAGACCCACCTCCCAACCCCGAGGGGACCCAGAGAGG
GCCTATTTCCCATGATTCCTTCATATTTGCATATACGATACAAGGCTGTTAGAGAGATAATTAGAATTAA
TTTGACTGTAAACACAAAGATATTAGTACAAAATACGTGACGTAGAAAGTAATAATTTCTTGGGTAGTTT
GCAGTTTTAAAATTATGTTTTAAAATGGACTATCATATGCTTACCGTAACTTGAAAGTATTTCGATTTCT
TGGCTTTATATATCTTGTGGAAAGGACGAAACACCGCTGGCCAGAAGGATACCAGCGTTTTAGAGCTAGA
AATAGCAAGTTAAAATAAGGCTAGTCCGTTATCAACTTGAAAAAGTGGCACCGAGTCGGTGCTTTTTTAA
GCTTGGCGTAACTAGATCTTGAGACAAATGGCAGTATTCATCCACAATTTTAAAAGAAAAGGGGGGATTG
GGGGGTACAGTGCAGGGGAAAGAATAGTAGACATAATAGCAACAGACATACAAACTAAAGAATTACAAAA
ACAAATTACAAAAATTCAAAATTTTCGGGTTTATTACAGGGACAGCAGAGATCCACTTTGGCGCCGGCTC
GAGGGGG
Features (pLannotate 1.2.2; 29 found; start..end, strand, type, name):
     14..80      +  CDS            small t antigen (fragment): SV40 (simian virus 40) small t antigen
    106..317     +  promoter       EF-1α core promoter: core promoter for human elongation factor EF-1α
    318..1256    +  intron         EF-1α intron A: intron upstream of the start codon of human EF-1α
   1278..1877    +  CDS            PuroR (fragment): puromycin N-acetyltransferase; pac from Streptomyces; confers resistance to puromycin
   1893..2481    +  misc_feature   WPRE: woodchuck hepatitis virus posttranscriptional regulatory element
   2532..2551    +  misc_feature   cPPT/CTS (fragment): central polypurine tract and central termination sequence of HIV-1
   2553..2786    +  LTR            3' LTR (ΔU3): self-inactivating 3' long terminal repeat (LTR) from HIV-1
   2864..2985    +  polyA_signal   SV40 poly(A) signal: SV40 polyadenylation signal
   3025..3160    +  rep_origin     SV40 ori: SV40 origin of replication
   3181..3199    -  promoter       T7 promoter: promoter for bacteriophage T7 RNA polymerase
   3207..3362    +  CDS            lacZα (fragment): LacZα fragment of β-galactosidase; lacZ fragment
   3367..3795    +  rep_origin     f1 ori (sequence partly withheld): f1 bacteriophage origin of replication; arrow indicates direction of (+) strand synthesis
   3848..3952    +  promoter       AmpR promoter: bla
   3953..4813    +  CDS            AmpR: β-lactamase; bla; confers resistance to ampicillin, carbenicillin, and related antibiotics
   4984..5572    +  rep_origin     ori: high-copy-number ColE1/pMB1/pBR322/pUC origin of replication
   5755..5847    +  CDS            lacI (fragment): lac repressor; lacI; The lac repressor binds to the lac operator to inhibit transcription in E. coli. This inhibition can be relieved by adding lactose or isopropyl-β-D-thiogalactopyranoside (IPTG).
   5860..5881    +  protein_bind   CAP binding site: CAP binding activates transcription in the presence of cAMP. E. coli catabolite activator protein
   5896..5926    +  promoter       lac promoter: promoter for the E. coli lac operon
   5934..5950    +  protein_bind   lac operator: The lac repressor binds to the lac operator to inhibit transcription in E. coli. This inhibition can be relieved by adding lactose or isopropyl-β-D-thiogalactopyranoside (IPTG). lac repressor encoded by lacI
   5995..6013    +  promoter       T3 promoter: promoter for bacteriophage T3 RNA polymerase
   6041..6267    +  promoter       RSV promoter: Rous sarcoma virus enhancer/promoter
   6268..6448    +  LTR            5' LTR (truncated): truncated 5' long terminal repeat (LTR) from HIV-1
   6495..6620    +  misc_feature   HIV-1 Ψ: packaging signal of human immunodeficiency virus type 1
   6604..6967    +  CDS            HIV-1 gag (fragment): gag protein from human immunodeficiency virus 1; gag
   7113..7346    +  misc_feature   RRE: The Rev response element (RRE) of HIV-1 allows for Rev-dependent mRNA export from the nucleus to the cytoplasm.
   7723..7749    +  CDS            Rev (fragment): human immunodeficiency virus 1 (HIV-1) Rev protein; rev; enhances nuclear export of unspliced and incompletely spliced viral mRNAs
   7753..7993    +  promoter       U6 promoter: RNA polymerase III promoter for human U6 snRNA
   8023..8098    +  misc_RNA       gRNA scaffold: guide RNA scaffold for the Streptococcus pyogenes CRISPR/Cas9 system
   8154..8271    +  misc_feature   cPPT/CTS: central polypurine tract and central termination sequence of HIV-1
