[The description below was written by a language model from this plasmid's Addgene catalogue record and pLannotate feature annotations shown in this document.]
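Description:
MAK gRNA (BRDN0001145227) is a third-generation lentiviral guide RNA plasmid built on the lentiGuide-Puro backbone and designed to target human MAK, with the guide designed against a specific MAK reference transcript. It is maintained in E. coli through a high-copy ColE1/pUC-type origin with ampicillin resistance (β-lactamase). The backbone also carries an f1 origin, an SV40 origin and poly(A) signal, and remnants of lac and T7/T3 promoter sequences from the parental cloning vector.

The lentiviral transfer cassette begins with an RSV promoter fused to a truncated HIV-1 5' LTR, which allows Tat-independent production of genomic RNA in packaging cells. This is followed by the Ψ packaging signal with an adjoining gag fragment, and by the Rev response element for nuclear export of the unspliced transcript. A human U6 RNA polymerase III promoter then drives the MAK-specific spacer joined to the Streptococcus pyogenes Cas9 guide RNA scaffold, followed by a cPPT/CTS element that aids nuclear import of the viral genome. Downstream, the EF-1α core promoter with its intron A expresses puromycin N-acetyltransferase for selection of transduced mammalian cells. A WPRE enhances transcript expression, and the ΔU3 self-inactivating 3' LTR closes the provirus.

The plasmid does not encode Cas9, so it must be used with a separate Cas9-expressing lentiviral vector or in cells that already express Cas9. It corresponds to one guide from a human kinome gRNA collection and is suited to Cas9-mediated disruption of MAK in human cells.
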