Addgene plasmid #76711: MAK gRNA (BRDN0001145227)
Purpose: 3rd generation lentiviral gRNA plasmid targeting human MAK
Depositing lab: John Doench & David Root. Depositing organization: Broad Institute. Publication: Optimized sgRNA design to maximize activity and minimize off-target effects of CRISPR-Cas9. Doench JG, Fusi N, Sullender M, Hegde M, Vaimberg EW, Donovan KF, Smith I, Tothova Z, Wilen C, Orchard R, Virgin HW, Listgarten J, Root DE. Nat Biotechnol. 2016 Jan 18. doi: 10.1038/nbt.3437. PubMed 26780180.
Backbone
  Vector backbone: lentiGuide-Puro
  Backbone manufacturer: Zhang Lab (Addgene plasmid # 52963)
  Vector type: Mammalian Expression, Lentiviral, CRISPR
  Selectable markers: Puromycin
Growth in bacteria
  Bacterial resistance: Ampicillin, 100 μg/mL
  Growth temperature: 37°C
  Growth strain: DH5alpha
  Copy number: High Copy
Gene/Insert
  Gene/Insert name: MAK (alt names: MAK; NM_001242385.1)
  gRNA/shRNA sequence: CTGGCCAGAAGGATACCAGC
  Species: H. sapiens (human)
  Entrez Gene: MAK (a.k.a. RP62)
  Promoter: hU6
  Cloning method: Unknown
  Sequencing primers: 5′ U6-F; 3′ pS2-R
Terms and licenses: Academic/Nonprofit Terms; Industry Terms: Not Available to Industry
Depositor comments: The gRNA was designed to target the following Genbank reference sequence(s): NM_001242385.1. Note that this plasmid does NOT contain Cas9. It should be used in conjunction with lentiCas9-Blast (Addgene #52962) or otherwise with cell lines already expressing Cas9. Browse the full kinome gRNA library at http://www.addgene.org/pooled-library/broadgpp-human-kinome/ or visit http://www.broadinstitute.org/rnai/public/ for detailed protocols and information.
How to cite: MAK gRNA (BRDN0001145227) was a gift from John Doench & David Root (Addgene plasmid # 76711 ; http://n2t.net/addgene:76711 ; RRID:Addgene_76711)
