>Addgene plasmid #76711 | MAK gRNA (BRDN0001145227) | depositor partial sequence | sequence record 144171 | Target Sequence
CTGGCCAGAAGGATACCAGC
