>Addgene plasmid #76711 | MAK gRNA (BRDN0001145227) | addgene partial sequence | sequence record 186355 | hU6-F
GTAGAAAGTAATAATTTCTTGGGTAGTTTGCAGTTTTAAAATTATGTTTTAAAATGGACTATCATATGCT
TACCGTAACTTGAAAGTATTTCGATTTCTTGGCTTTATATATCTTGTGGAAAGGACGAAACACCGCTGGC
CAGAAGGATACCAGCGTTTTAGAGCTAGAAATAGCAAGTTAAAATAAGGCTAGTCCGTTATCAACTTGAA
AAAGTGGCACCGAGTCGGTGCTTTTTTAAGCTTGGCGTAACTAGATCTTGAGACAAATGGCAGTATTCAT
CCACAATTTTAAAAGAAAAGGGGGGATTGGGGGGTACAGTGCAGGGGAAAGAATAGTAGACATAATAGCA
ACAGACATACAAACTAAAGAATTACAAAAACAAATTACAAAAATTCAAAATTTTCGGGTTTATTACAGGG
ACAGCAGAGATCCACTTTGGCGCCGGCTCGAGGGGGCCCGGGTGCAAAGATGGATAAAGTTTTAAACAGA
GAGGAATCTTTGCAGCTAATGGACCTTCTAGGTCTTGAAAGGAGTGGGAATTGGCTCCGGTGCCCGTCAG
TGGGCAGAGC
